>Addgene plasmid #195540 | pJT341 Lenti pEF-dCas9-3XFLAG-KRAB[WSR7EEE] + RYBP + MGA1+2-T2A-tagBFP-P2A-Blast | addgene full sequence | sequence record 387166 | Addgene NGS Result
ATACTCTTCCTTTTTCAATATTATTGAAGCATTTATCAGGGTTATTGTCTCATGAGCGGATACATATTTG
AATGTATTTAGAAAAATAAACAAATAGGGGTTCCGCGCACATTTCCCCGAAAAGTGCCACCTGACGTCGA
CGGATCGGGAGATCTCCCGATCCCCTATGGTGCACTCTCAGTACAATCTGCTCTGATGCCGCATAGTTAA
GCCAGTATCTGCTCCCTGCTTGTGTGTTGGAGGTCGCTGAGTAGTGCGCGAGCAAAATTTAAGCTACAAC
AAGGCAAGGCTTGACCGACAATTGCATGAAGAATCTGCTTAGGGTTAGGCGTTTTGCGCTGCTTCGCGAT
GTACGGGCCAGATATACGCGTTGACATTGATTATTGACTAGTTATTAATAGTAATCAATTACGGGGTCAT
TAGTTCATAGCCCATATATGGAGTTCCGCGTTACATAACTTACGGTAAATGGCCCGCCTGGCTGACCGCC
CAACGACCCCCGCCCATTGACGTCAATAATGACGTATGTTCCCATAGTAACGCCAATAGGGACTTTCCAT
TGACGTCAATGGGTGGAGTATTTACGGTAAACTGCCCACTTGGCAGTACATCAAGTGTATCATATGCCAA
GTACGCCCCCTATTGACGTCAATGACGGTAAATGGCCCGCCTGGCATTATGCCCAGTACATGACCTTATG
GGACTTTCCTACTTGGCAGTACATCTACGTATTAGTCATCGCTATTACCATGGTGATGCGGTTTTGGCAG
TACATCAATGGGCGTGGATAGCGGTTTGACTCACGGGGATTTCCAAGTCTCCACCCCATTGACGTCAATG
GGAGTTTGTTTTGGCACCAAAATCAACGGGACTTTCCAAAATGTCGTAACAACTCCGCCCCATTGACGCA
AATGGGCGGTAGGCGTGTACGGTGGGAGGTCTATATAAGCAGCGCGTTTTGCCTGTACTGGGTCTCTCTG
GTTAGACCAGATCTGAGCCTGGGAGCTCTCTGGCTAACTAGGGAACCCACTGCTTAAGCCTCAATAAAGC
TTGCCTTGAGTGCTTCAAGTAGTGTGTGCCCGTCTGTTGTGTGACTCTGGTAACTAGAGATCCCTCAGAC
CCTTTTAGTCAGTGTGGAAAATCTCTAGCAGTGGCGCCCGAACAGGGACTTGAAAGCGAAAGGGAAACCA
GAGGAGCTCTCTCGACGCAGGACTCGGCTTGCTGAAGCGCGCACGGCAAGAGGCGAGGGGCGGCGACTGG
TGAGTACGCCAAAAATTTTGACTAGCGGAGGCTAGAAGGAGAGAGATGGGTGCGAGAGCGTCAGTATTAA
GCGGGGGAGAATTAGATCGCGATGGGAAAAAATTCGGTTAAGGCCAGGGGGAAAGAAAAAATATAAATTA
AAACATATAGTATGGGCAAGCAGGGAGCTAGAACGATTCGCAGTTAATCCTGGCCTGTTAGAAACATCAG
AAGGCTGTAGACAAATACTGGGACAGCTACAACCATCCCTTCAGACAGGATCAGAAGAACTTAGATCATT
ATATAATACAGTAGCAACCCTCTATTGTGTGCATCAAAGGATAGAGATAAAAGACACCAAGGAAGCTTTA
GACAAGATAGAGGAAGAGCAAAACAAAAGTAAGACCACCGCACAGCAAGCGGCCGCTGATCTTCAGACCT
GGAGGAGGAGATATGAGGGACAATTGGAGAAGTGAATTATATAAATATAAAGTAGTAAAAATTGAACCAT
TAGGAGTAGCACCCACCAAGGCAAAGAGAAGAGTGGTGCAGAGAGAAAAAAGAGCAGTGGGAATAGGAGC
TTTGTTCCTTGGGTTCTTGGGAGCAGCAGGAAGCACTATGGGCGCAGCGTCAATGACGCTGACGGTACAG
GCCAGACAATTATTGTCTGGTATAGTGCAGCAGCAGAACAATTTGCTGAGGGCTATTGAGGCGCAACAGC
ATCTGTTGCAACTCACAGTCTGGGGCATCAAGCAGCTCCAGGCAAGAATCCTGGCTGTGGAAAGATACCT
AAAGGATCAACAGCTCCTGGGGATTTGGGGTTGCTCTGGAAAACTCATTTGCACCACTGCTGTGCCTTGG
AATGCTAGTTGGAGTAATAAATCTCTGGAACAGATTTGGAATCACACGACCTGGATGGAGTGGGACAGAG
AAATTAACAATTACACAAGCTTAATACACTCCTTAATTGAAGAATCGCAAAACCAGCAAGAAAAGAATGA
ACAAGAATTATTGGAATTAGATAAATGGGCAAGTTTGTGGAATTGGTTTAACATAACAAATTGGCTGTGG
TATATAAAATTATTCATAATGATAGTAGGAGGCTTGGTAGGTTTAAGAATAGTTTTTGCTGTACTTTCTA
TAGTGAATAGAGTTAGGCAGGGATATTCACCATTATCGTTTCAGACCCACCTCCCAACCCCGAGGGGACC
CGACAGGCCCGAAGGAATAGAAGAAGAAGGTGGAGAGAGAGACAGAGACAGATCCATTCGATTAGTGAAC
GGATCGGCACTGCGTGCGCCAATTCTGCAGACAAATGGCAGTATTCATCCACAATTTTAAAAGAAAAGGG
GGGATTGGGGGGTACAGTGCAGGGGAAAGAATAGTAGACATAATAGCAACAGACATACAAACTAAAGAAT
TACAAAAACAAATTACAAAAATTCAAAATTTTCGGGTTTATTACAGGGACAGCAGAGATCCAGTTTGGTT
AATTAGCTAGCTGCAAAGATGGATAAAGTTTTAAACAGAGAGGAATCTTTGCAGCTAATGGACCTTCTAG
GTCTTGAAAGGAGTGGGAATTGGCTCCGGTGCCCGTCAGTGGGCAGAGCGCACATCGCCCACAGTCCCCG
AGAAGTTGGGGGGAGGGGTCGGCAATTGAACCGGTGCCTAGAGAAGGTGGCGCGGGGTAAACTGGGAAAG
TGATGTCGTGTACTGGCTCCGCCTTTTTCCCGAGGGTGGGGGAGAACCGTATATAAGTGCAGTAGTCGCC
GTGAACGTTCTTTTTCGCAACGGGTTTGCCGCCAGAACACAGGTAAGTGCCGTGTGTGGTTCCCGCGGGC
CTGGCCTCTTTACGGGTTATGGCCCTTGCGTGCCTTGAATTACTTCCACCTGGCTGCAGTACGTGATTCT
TGATCCCGAGCTTCGGGTTGGAAGTGGGTGGGAGAGTTCGAGGCCTTGCGCTTAAGGAGCCCCTTCGCCT
CGTGCTTGAGTTGAGGCCTGGCCTGGGCGCTGGGGCCGCCGCGTGCGAATCTGGTGGCACCTTCGCGCCT
GTCTCGCTGCTTTCGATAAGTCTCTAGCCATTTAAAATTTTTGATGACCTGCTGCGACGCTTTTTTTCTG
GCAAGATAGTCTTGTAAATGCGGGCCAAGATCTGCACACTGGTATTTCGGTTTTTGGGGCCGCGGGCGGC
GACGGGGCCCGTGCGTCCCAGCGCACATGTTCGGCGAGGCGGGGCCTGCGAGCGCGGCCACCGAGAATCG
GACGGGGGTAGTCTCAAGCTGGCCGGCCTGCTCTGGTGCCTGGCCTCGCGCCGCCGTGTATCGCCCCGCC
CTGGGCGGCAAGGCTGGCCCGGTCGGCACCAGTTGCGTGAGCGGAAAGATGGCCGCTTCCCGGCCCTGCT
GCAGGGAGCTCAAAATGGAGGACGCGGCGCTCGGGAGAGCGGGCGGGTGAGTCACCCACACAAAGGAAAA
GGGCCTTTCCGTCCTCAGCCGTCGCTTCATGTGACTCCACGGAGTACCGGGCGCCGTCCAGGCACCTCGA
TTAGTTCTCGAGCTTTTGGAGTACGTCGTCTTTAGGTTGGGGGGAGGGGTTTTATGCGATGGAGTTTCCC
CACACTGAGTGGGTGGAGACTGAAGTTAGGCCAGCTTGGCACTTGATGTAATTCTCCTTGGAATTTGCCC
TTTTTGAGTTTGGATCTTGGTTCATTCTCAAGCCTCAGACAGTGGTTCAAAGTTTTTTTCTTCCATTTCA
GGTGTCGTGACGTACGGCCACCATGAAAAGGCCGGCGGCCACGAAAAAGGCCGGCCAGGCAAAAAAGAAA
AAGGACAAGAAGTACAGCATCGGCCTGGCCATCGGCACCAACTCTGTGGGCTGGGCCGTGATCACCGACG
AGTACAAGGTGCCCAGCAAGAAATTCAAGGTGCTGGGCAACACCGACCGGCACAGCATCAAGAAGAACCT
GATCGGAGCCCTGCTGTTCGACAGCGGCGAAACAGCCGAGGCCACCCGGCTGAAGAGAACCGCCAGAAGA
AGATACACCAGACGGAAGAACCGGATCTGCTATCTGCAAGAGATCTTCAGCAACGAGATGGCCAAGGTGG
ACGACAGCTTCTTCCACAGACTGGAAGAGTCCTTCCTGGTGGAAGAGGATAAGAAGCACGAGCGGCACCC
CATCTTCGGCAACATCGTGGACGAGGTGGCCTACCACGAGAAGTACCCCACCATCTACCACCTGAGAAAG
AAACTGGTGGACAGCACCGACAAGGCCGACCTGCGGCTGATCTATCTGGCCCTGGCCCACATGATCAAGT
TCCGGGGCCACTTCCTGATCGAGGGCGACCTGAACCCCGACAACAGCGACGTGGACAAGCTGTTCATCCA
GCTGGTGCAGACCTACAACCAGCTGTTCGAGGAAAACCCCATCAACGCCAGCGGCGTGGACGCCAAGGCC
ATCCTGTCTGCCAGACTGAGCAAGAGCAGACGGCTGGAAAATCTGATCGCCCAGCTGCCCGGCGAGAAGA
AGAATGGCCTGTTCGGCAACCTGATTGCCCTGAGCCTGGGCCTGACCCCCAACTTCAAGAGCAACTTCGA
CCTGGCCGAGGATGCCAAACTGCAGCTGAGCAAGGACACCTACGACGACGACCTGGACAACCTGCTGGCC
CAGATCGGCGACCAGTACGCCGACCTGTTTCTGGCCGCCAAGAACCTGTCCGACGCCATCCTGCTGAGCG
ACATCCTGAGAGTGAACACCGAGATCACCAAGGCCCCCCTGAGCGCCTCTATGATCAAGAGATACGACGA
GCACCACCAGGACCTGACCCTGCTGAAAGCTCTCGTGCGGCAGCAGCTGCCTGAGAAGTACAAAGAGATT
TTCTTCGACCAGAGCAAGAACGGCTACGCCGGCTACATTGACGGCGGAGCCAGCCAGGAAGAGTTCTACA
AGTTCATCAAGCCCATCCTGGAAAAGATGGACGGCACCGAGGAACTGCTCGTGAAGCTGAACAGAGAGGA
CCTGCTGCGGAAGCAGCGGACCTTCGACAACGGCAGCATCCCCCACCAGATCCACCTGGGAGAGCTGCAC
GCCATTCTGCGGCGGCAGGAAGATTTTTACCCATTCCTGAAGGACAACCGGGAAAAGATCGAGAAGATCC
TGACCTTCCGCATCCCCTACTACGTGGGCCCTCTGGCCAGGGGAAACAGCAGATTCGCCTGGATGACCAG
AAAGAGCGAGGAAACCATCACCCCCTGGAACTTCGAGGAAGTGGTGGACAAGGGCGCTTCCGCCCAGAGC
TTCATCGAGCGGATGACCAACTTCGATAAGAACCTGCCCAACGAGAAGGTGCTGCCCAAGCACAGCCTGC
TGTACGAGTACTTCACCGTGTATAACGAGCTGACCAAAGTGAAATACGTGACCGAGGGAATGAGAAAGCC
CGCCTTCCTGAGCGGCGAGCAGAAAAAGGCCATCGTGGACCTGCTGTTCAAGACCAACCGGAAAGTGACC
GTGAAGCAGCTGAAAGAGGACTACTTCAAGAAAATCGAGTGCTTCGACTCCGTGGAAATCTCCGGCGTGG
AAGATCGGTTCAACGCCTCCCTGGGCACATACCACGATCTGCTGAAAATTATCAAGGACAAGGACTTCCT
GGACAATGAGGAAAACGAGGACATTCTGGAAGATATCGTGCTGACCCTGACACTGTTTGAGGACAGAGAG
ATGATCGAGGAACGGCTGAAAACCTATGCCCACCTGTTCGACGACAAAGTGATGAAGCAGCTGAAGCGGC
GGAGATACACCGGCTGGGGCAGGCTGAGCCGGAAGCTGATCAACGGCATCCGGGACAAGCAGTCCGGCAA
GACAATCCTGGATTTCCTGAAGTCCGACGGCTTCGCCAACAGAAACTTCATGCAGCTGATCCACGACGAC
AGCCTGACCTTTAAAGAGGACATCCAGAAAGCCCAGGTGTCCGGCCAGGGCGATAGCCTGCACGAGCACA
TTGCCAATCTGGCCGGCAGCCCCGCCATTAAGAAGGGCATCCTGCAGACAGTGAAGGTGGTGGACGAGCT
CGTGAAAGTGATGGGCCGGCACAAGCCCGAGAACATCGTGATCGAAATGGCCAGAGAGAACCAGACCACC
CAGAAGGGACAGAAGAACAGCCGCGAGAGAATGAAGCGGATCGAAGAGGGCATCAAAGAGCTGGGCAGCC
AGATCCTGAAAGAACACCCCGTGGAAAACACCCAGCTGCAGAACGAGAAGCTGTACCTGTACTACCTGCA
GAATGGGCGGGATATGTACGTGGACCAGGAACTGGACATCAACCGGCTGTCCGACTACGATGTGGACCAC
ATCGTGCCTCAGAGCTTTCTGAAGGACGACTCCATCGACAACAAGGTGCTGACCAGAAGCGACAAGGCCC
GGGGCAAGAGCGACAACGTGCCCTCCGAAGAGGTCGTGAAGAAGATGAAGAACTACTGGCGGCAGCTGCT
GAACGCCAAGCTGATTACCCAGAGAAAGTTCGACAATCTGACCAAGGCCGAGAGAGGCGGCCTGAGCGAA
CTGGATAAGGCCGGCTTCATCAAGAGACAGCTGGTGGAAACCCGGCAGATCACAAAGCACGTGGCACAGA
TCCTGGACTCCCGGATGAACACTAAGTACGACGAGAATGACAAGCTGATCCGGGAAGTGAAAGTGATCAC
CCTGAAGTCCAAGCTGGTGTCCGATTTCCGGAAGGATTTCCAGTTTTACAAAGTGCGCGAGATCAACAAC
TACCACCACGCCCACGACGCCTACCTGAACGCCGTCGTGGGAACCGCCCTGATCAAAAAGTACCCTAAGC
TGGAAAGCGAGTTCGTGTACGGCGACTACAAGGTGTACGACGTGCGGAAGATGATCGCCAAGAGCGAGCA
GGAAATCGGCAAGGCTACCGCCAAGTACTTCTTCTACAGCAACATCATGAACTTTTTCAAGACCGAGATT
ACCCTGGCCAACGGCGAGATCCGGAAGCGGCCTCTGATCGAGACAAACGGCGAAACCGGGGAGATCGTGT
GGGATAAGGGCCGGGATTTTGCCACCGTGCGGAAAGTGCTGAGCATGCCCCAAGTGAATATCGTGAAAAA
GACCGAGGTGCAGACAGGCGGCTTCAGCAAAGAGTCTATCCTGCCCAAGAGGAACAGCGATAAGCTGATC
GCCAGAAAGAAGGACTGGGACCCTAAGAAGTACGGCGGCTTCGACAGCCCCACCGTGGCCTATTCTGTGC
TGGTGGTGGCCAAAGTGGAAAAGGGCAAGTCCAAGAAACTGAAGAGTGTGAAAGAGCTGCTGGGGATCAC
CATCATGGAAAGAAGCAGCTTCGAGAAGAATCCCATCGACTTTCTGGAAGCCAAGGGCTACAAAGAAGTG
AAAAAGGACCTGATCATCAAGCTGCCTAAGTACTCCCTGTTCGAGCTGGAAAACGGCCGGAAGAGAATGC
TGGCCTCTGCCGGCGAACTGCAGAAGGGAAACGAACTGGCCCTGCCCTCCAAATATGTGAACTTCCTGTA
CCTGGCCAGCCACTATGAGAAGCTGAAGGGCTCCCCCGAGGATAATGAGCAGAAACAGCTGTTTGTGGAA
CAGCACAAGCACTACCTGGACGAGATCATCGAGCAGATCAGCGAGTTCTCCAAGAGAGTGATCCTGGCCG
ACGCTAATCTGGACAAAGTGCTGTCCGCCTACAACAAGCACCGGGATAAGCCCATCAGAGAGCAGGCCGA
GAATATCATCCACCTGTTTACCCTGACCAATCTGGGAGCCCCTGCCGCCTTCAAGTACTTTGACACCACC
ATCGACCGGAAGAGGTACACCAGCACCAAAGAGGTGCTGGACGCCACCCTGATCCACCAGAGCATCACCG
GCCTGTACGAGACACGGATCGACCTGTCTCAGCTGGGAGGCGACAGCGCTGGAGGAGGTGGAAGCGGAGG
AGGAGGAAGCGGAGGAGGAGGTAGCGGACCTAAGAAAAAGAGGAAGGTGGCGGCCGCTGGATCCGACTAC
AAAGACCATGACGGTGATTATAAAGATCATGACATCGACTACAAGGATGACGATGACAAGGGTGGATCCG
GATCAGGCTCCGATGCCAAGTCCTTGACCGCTGAGGAGGAGACCCTGGTCACTTTCAAGGACGTTTTTGT
GGATTTCACGAGGGAAGAATGGAAACTACTAGACACAGCACAACAAATAGTATACAGAAACGTAATGCTA
GAAAACTACAAAAACCTAGTAAGCCTAGGATACCAACTAACAAAACCAGACGTAATACTAAGACTAGAAA
AAGGAGAAGAACCAGGAGGAGGAGGTAGCGGACCTAGGTTGAAGAATGTTGATAGATCCACCGCTCAACA
GTTGGCCGTGACTGTGGGAAATGTCACAGTCATTATCACAGATTTTAAGGAAAAAACCGGAGGAGGAGGT
AGCGGAATCAAGGAGGAGCCCCTGGACGACTACGACGGCAGCTCATCTTCCCCCGAAAATGATGATCTCT
TTATGATGCCACGGATTGTAAATGTTACATCCCTCGCTACGGAAGGCGGATTGGTCGATATGGGTGGTTC
TGGATCTGGAGAGGGAAGGGGAAGCCTCCTAACTTGCGGAGATGTCGAGGAGAATCCTGGCCCAATGGTT
AGTAAGGGAGAGGAGTTGATAAAAGAGAATATGCACATGAAACTGTATATGGAAGGGACAGTGGACAACC
ATCACTTCAAGTGCACCTCTGAGGGAGAAGGAAAGCCATACGAAGGCACCCAGACTATGCGAATTAAGGT
CGTGGAGGGAGGGCCTCTCCCCTTCGCCTTCGATATTCTTGCAACATCTTTCCTCTACGGGAGCAAAACC
TTCATCAATCACACACAAGGCATACCTGACTTTTTTAAGCAGAGTTTTCCAGAGGGCTTTACCTGGGAGC
GTGTGACTACATACGAAGATGGGGGTGTGCTGACGGCTACACAGGATACTTCACTTCAGGACGGTTGTCT
GATCTACAACGTCAAGATCAGGGGGGTCAATTTCACCTCGAATGGACCAGTAATGCAAAAAAAGACCCTG
GGATGGGAAGCTTTTACTGAAACTCTCTATCCCGCCGACGGCGGCCTCGAAGGCAGAAACGATATGGCTT
TGAAGCTGGTTGGCGGGTCCCATCTAATTGCCAATGCCAAAACCACATATAGGAGCAAAAAGCCTGCAAA
GAACCTGAAGATGCCGGGTGTGTACTATGTTGACTATAGATTAGAGCGGATCAAAGAGGCAAATAACGAA
ACGTACGTGGAGCAGCACGAGGTAGCCGTGGCGCGCTACTGCGATTTACCCTCCAAACTGGGCCATAAAC
TGAACTGTACAGGAAGCGGAGCTACTAACTTCAGCCTGCTGAAGCAGGCTGGCGACGTGGAAGAAAACCC
AGGACCTATGGCCAAGCCTTTGTCTCAAGAAGAATCCACCCTCATTGAAAGAGCAACGGCTACAATCAAC
AGCATCCCCATCTCTGAAGACTACAGCGTCGCCAGCGCAGCTCTCTCTAGCGACGGCCGCATCTTCACTG
GTGTCAATGTATATCATTTTACTGGGGGACCTTGTGCAGAACTCGTGGTGCTGGGCACTGCTGCTGCTGC
GGCAGCTGGCAACCTGACTTGTATCGTCGCGATCGGAAATGAGAACAGGGGCATCTTGAGCCCCTGCGGA
CGGTGCCGACAGGTGCTTCTCGATCTGCATCCTGGGATCAAAGCCATAGTGAAGGACAGTGATGGACAGC
CGACGGCAGTTGGGATTCGTGAATTGCTGCCCTCTGGTTATGTGTGGGAGGGCTAAGAATTCGATATCAA
GCTTATCGGTAATCAACCTCTGGATTACAAAATTTGTGAAAGATTGACTGGTATTCTTAACTATGTTGCT
CCTTTTACGCTATGTGGATACGCTGCTTTAATGCCTTTGTATCATGCTATTGCTTCCCGTATGGCTTTCA
TTTTCTCCTCCTTGTATAAATCCTGGTTGCTGTCTCTTTATGAGGAGTTGTGGCCCGTTGTCAGGCAACG
TGGCGTGGTGTGCACTGTGTTTGCTGACGCAACCCCCACTGGTTGGGGCATTGCCACCACCTGTCAGCTC
CTTTCCGGGACTTTCGCTTTCCCCCTCCCTATTGCCACGGCGGAACTCATCGCCGCCTGCCTTGCCCGCT
GCTGGACAGGGGCTCGGCTGTTGGGCACTGACAATTCCGTGGTGTTGTCGGGGAAATCATCGTCCTTTCC
TTGGCTGCTCGCCTGTGTTGCCACCTGGATTCTGCGCGGGACGTCCTTCTGCTACGTCCCTTCGGCCCTC
AATCCAGCGGACCTTCCTTCCCGCGGCCTGCTGCCGGCTCTGCGGCCTCTTCCGCGTCTTCGCCTTCGCC
CTCAGACGAGTCGGATCTCCCTTTGGGCCGCCTCCCCGCATCGATACCGTCGACCTCGAGACCTAGAAAA
ACATGGAGCAATCACAAGTAGCAATACAGCAGCTACCAATGCTGATTGTGCCTGGCTAGAAGCACAAGAG
GAGGAGGAGGTGGGTTTTCCAGTCACACCTCAGGTACCTTTAAGACCAATGACTTACAAGGCAGCTGTAG
ATCTTAGCCACTTTTTAAAAGAAAAGGGGGGACTGGAAGGGCTAATTCACTCCCAACGAAGACAAGATAT
CCTTGATCTGTGGATCTACCACACACAAGGCTACTTCCCTGATTGGCAGAACTACACACCAGGGCCAGGG
ATCAGATATCCACTGACCTTTGGATGGTGCTACAAGCTAGTACCAGTTGAGCAAGAGAAGGTAGAAGAAG
CCAATGAAGGAGAGAACACCCGCTTGTTACACCCTGTGAGCCTGCATGGGATGGATGACCCGGAGAGAGA
AGTATTAGAGTGGAGGTTTGACAGCCGCCTAGCATTTCATCACATGGCCCGAGAGCTGCATCCGGACTGT
ACTGGGTCTCTCTGGTTAGACCAGATCTGAGCCTGGGAGCTCTCTGGCTAACTAGGGAACCCACTGCTTA
AGCCTCAATAAAGCTTGCCTTGAGTGCTTCAAGTAGTGTGTGCCCGTCTGTTGTGTGACTCTGGTAACTA
GAGATCCCTCAGACCCTTTTAGTCAGTGTGGAAAATCTCTAGCAGGGCCCGTTTAAACCCGCTGATCAGC
CTCGACTGTGCCTTCTAGTTGCCAGCCATCTGTTGTTTGCCCCTCCCCCGTGCCTTCCTTGACCCTGGAA
GGTGCCACTCCCACTGTCCTTTCCTAATAAAATGAGGAAATTGCATCGCATTGTCTGAGTAGGTGTCATT
CTATTCTGGGGGGTGGGGTGGGGCAGGACAGCAAGGGGGAGGATTGGGAAGACAATAGCAGGCATGCTGG
GGATGCGGTGGGCTCTATGGCTTCTGAGGCGGAAAGAACCAGCTGGGGCTCTAGGGGGTATCCCC
[124 nt withheld, positions 11686-11809]
C
[91 nt withheld, positions 11811-11901]
A
[49 nt withheld, positions 11903-11951]
CCTTTGACGTTGGAGTCCACGTTCTTT
[37 nt withheld, positions 11979-12015]
ACCCTATCTCGGTCTATTCTTTTGATTTATAAGGGATTTTGCCGATTTCGGCCTATTGGTTAAAAAATGA
GCTGATTTAACAAAAATTTAACGCGAATTAATTCTGTGGAATGTGTGTCAGTTAGGGTGTGGAAAGTCCC
CAGGCTCCCCAGCAGGCAGAAGTATGCAAAGCATGCATCTCAATTAGTCAGCAACCAGGTGTGGAAAGTC
CCCAGGCTCCCCAGCAGGCAGAAGTATGCAAAGCATGCATCTCAATTAGTCAGCAACCATAGTCCCGCCC
CTAACTCCGCCCATCCCGCCCCTAACTCCGCCCAGTTCCGCCCATTCTCCGCCCCATGGCTGACTAATTT
TTTTTATTTATGCAGAGGCCGAGGCCGCCTCTGCCTCTGAGCTATTCCAGAAGTAGTGAGGAGGCTTTTT
TGGAGGCCTAGGCTTTTGCAAAAAGCTCCCGGGAGCTTGTATATCCATTTTCGGATCTGATCAGCACGTG
TTGACAATTAATCATCGGCATAGTATATCGGCATAGTATAATACGACAAGGTGAGGAACTAAACCATGGC
CAAGTTGACCAGTGCCGTTCCGGTGCTCACCGCGCGCGACGTCGCCGGAGCGGTCGAGTTCTGGACCGAC
CGGCTCGGGTTCTCCCGGGACTTCGTGGAGGACGACTTCGCCGGTGTGGTCCGGGACGACGTGACCCTGT
TCATCAGCGCGGTCCAGGACCAGGTGGTGCCGGACAACACCCTGGCCTGGGTGTGGGTGCGCGGCCTGGA
CGAGCTGTACGCCGAGTGGTCGGAGGTCGTGTCCACGAACTTCCGGGACGCCTCCGGGCCGGCCATGACC
GAGATCGGCGAGCAGCCGTGGGGGCGGGAGTTCGCCCTGCGCGACCCGGCCGGCAACTGCGTGCACTTCG
TGGCCGAGGAGCAGGACTGACACGTGCTACGAGATTTCGATTCCACCGCCGCCTTCTATGAAAGGTTGGG
CTTCGGAATCGTTTTCCGGGACGCCGGCTGGATGATCCTCCAGCGCGGGGATCTCATGCTGGAGTTCTTC
GCCCACCCCAACTTGTTTATTGCAGCTTATAATGGTTACAAATAAAGCAATAGCATCACAAATTTCACAA
ATAAAGCATTTTTTTCACTGCATTCTAGTTGTGGTTTGTCCAAACTCATCAATGTATCTTATCATGTCTG
TATACCGTCGACCTCTAGCTAGAGCTTGGCGTAATCATGGTCATAGCTGTTTCCTGTGTGAAATTGTTAT
CCGCTCACAATTCCACACAACATACGAGCCGGAAGCATAAAGTGTAAAGCCTGGGGTGCCTAATGAGTGA
GCTAACTCACATTAATTGCGTTGCGCTCACTGCCCGCTTTCCAGTCGGGAAACCTGTCGTGCCAGCTGCA
TTAATGAATCGGCCAACGCGCGGGGAGAGGCGGTTTGCGTATTGGGCGCTCTTCCGCTTCCTCGCTCACT
GACTCGCTGCGCTCGGTCGTTCGGCTGCGGCGAGCGGTATCAGCTCACTCAAAGGCGGTAATACGGTTAT
CCACAGAATCAGGGGATAACGCAGGAAAGAACATGTGAGCAAAAGGCCAGCAAAAGGCCAGGAACCGTAA
AAAGGCCGCGTTGCTGGCGTTTTTCCATAGGCTCCGCCCCCCTGACGAGCATCACAAAAATCGACGCTCA
AGTCAGAGGTGGCGAAACCCGACAGGACTATAAAGATACCAGGCGTTTCCCCCTGGAAGCTCCCTCGTGC
GCTCTCCTGTTCCGACCCTGCCGCTTACCGGATACCTGTCCGCCTTTCTCCCTTCGGGAAGCGTGGCGCT
TTCTCATAGCTCACGCTGTAGGTATCTCAGTTCGGTGTAGGTCGTTCGCTCCAAGCTGGGCTGTGTGCAC
GAACCCCCCGTTCAGCCCGACCGCTGCGCCTTATCCGGTAACTATCGTCTTGAGTCCAACCCGGTAAGAC
ACGACTTATCGCCACTGGCAGCAGCCACTGGTAACAGGATTAGCAGAGCGAGGTATGTAGGCGGTGCTAC
AGAGTTCTTGAAGTGGTGGCCTAACTACGGCTACACTAGAAGAACAGTATTTGGTATCTGCGCTCTGCTG
AAGCCAGTTACCTTCGGAAAAAGAGTTGGTAGCTCTTGATCCGGCAAACAAACCACCGCTGGTAGCGGTG
GTTTTTTTGTTTGCAAGCAGCAGATTACGCGCAGAAAAAAAGGATCTCAAGAAGATCCTTTGATCTTTTC
TACGGGGTCTGACGCTCAGTGGAACGAAAACTCACGTTAAGGGATTTTGGTCATGAGATTATCAAAAAGG
ATCTTCACCTAGATCCTTTTAAATTAAAAATGAAGTTTTAAATCAATCTAAAGTATATATGAGTAAACTT
GGTCTGACAGTTACCAATGCTTAATCAGTGAGGCACCTATCTCAGCGATCTGTCTATTTCGTTCATCCAT
AGTTGCCTGACTCCCCGTCGTGTAGATAACTACGATACGGGAGGGCTTACCATCTGGCCCCAGTGCTGCA
ATGATACCGCGAGACCCACGCTCACCGGCTCCAGATTTATCAGCAATAAACCAGCCAGCCGGAAGGGCCG
AGCGCAGAAGTGGTCCTGCAACTTTATCCGCCTCCATCCAGTCTATTAATTGTTGCCGGGAAGCTAGAGT
AAGTAGTTCGCCAGTTAATAGTTTGCGCAACGTTGTTGCCATTGCTACAGGCATCGTGGTGTCACGCTCG
TCGTTTGGTATGGCTTCATTCAGCTCCGGTTCCCAACGATCAAGGCGAGTTACATGATCCCCCATGTTGT
GCAAAAAAGCGGTTAGCTCCTTCGGTCCTCCGATCGTTGTCAGAAGTAAGTTGGCCGCAGTGTTATCACT
CATGGTTATGGCAGCACTGCATAATTCTCTTACTGTCATGCCATCCGTAAGATGCTTTTCTGTGACTGGT
GAGTACTCAACCAAGTCATTCTGAGAATAGTGTATGCGGCGACCGAGTTGCTCTTGCCCGGCGTCAATAC
GGGATAATACCGCGCCACATAGCAGAACTTTAAAAGTGCTCATCATTGGAAAACGTTCTTCGGGGCGAAA
ACTCTCAAGGATCTTACCGCTGTTGAGATCCAGTTCGATGTAACCCACTCGTGCACCCAACTGATCTTCA
GCATCTTTTACTTTCACCAGCGTTTCTGGGTGAGCAAAAACAGGAAGGCAAAATGCCGCAAAAAAGGGAA
TAAGGGCGACACGGAAATGTTGAATACTC
Features (pLannotate 1.2.2; 37 found; start..end, strand, type, name):
      3..107     -  promoter       AmpR promoter: bla
    166..218     -  misc_feature   bom (fragment): basis of mobility region from pBR322
    373..752     +  enhancer       CMV enhancer: human cytomegalovirus immediate early enhancer
    753..952     +  promoter       CMV promoter: human cytomegalovirus (CMV) immediate early promoter
    970..1150    +  LTR            5' LTR (truncated): truncated 5' long terminal repeat (LTR) from HIV-1
   1197..1322    +  misc_feature   HIV-1 Ψ: packaging signal of human immunodeficiency virus type 1
   1306..1669    +  CDS            HIV-1 gag (fragment): gag protein from human immunodeficiency virus 1; gag
   1815..2048    +  misc_feature   RRE: The Rev response element (RRE) of HIV-1 allows for Rev-dependent mRNA export from the nucleus to the cytoplasm.
   2425..2525    +  CDS            Rev (fragment): human immunodeficiency virus 1 (HIV-1) Rev protein; rev; enhances nuclear export of unspliced and incompletely spliced viral mRNAs
   2575..2692    +  misc_feature   cPPT/CTS: central polypurine tract and central termination sequence of HIV-1
   2749..2815    +  CDS            small t antigen (fragment): SV40 (simian virus 40) small t antigen
   2822..4000    +  promoter       EF-1α promoter: strong constitutive promoter for human elongation factor EF-1α
   4016..4063    +  CDS            nucleoplasmin NLS: bipartite nuclear localization signal from nucleoplasmin
   4063..8164    +  CDS            dCas9 (fragment): catalytically dead mutant of the Cas9 endonuclease from the Streptococcus pyogenes Type II CRISPR/Cas system RNA-guided DNA-binding protein that lacks endonuclease activity due to the D10A mutation in the RuvC catalytic domain and the N863A mutation in the HNH catalytic domain
   8255..8320    +  CDS            3xFLAG: three tandem FLAG® epitope tags, followed by an enterokinase cleavage site
   8375..8554    +  CDS            ZNF720 (fragment): ZN720_HUMAN - Experimental evidence at protein level: Swiss-Prot protein existence level 1. From Homo sapiens (Human).
   8567..8668    +  CDS            RYBP (fragment): RYBP_HUMAN - Also known as DEDAF, YEAF1. Experimental evidence at protein level: Swiss-Prot protein existence level 1. Component of a Polycomb group (PcG) multiprotein PRC1-like complex, a complex class required to maintain the transcriptionally repressive state of many genes, including Hox genes, throughout development. PcG PRC1-like complex acts via chromatin remodeling and modification of histones; it mediates monoubiquitination of histone H2A 'Lys-119', rendering chromatin heritably changed in its expressibility (PubMed:25519132). Component of a PRC1-like complex that mediates monoubiquiti
   8885..9595    +  CDS            mTagBFP2: mTagBFP2 is a basic (constitutively fluorescent) blue fluorescent protein published in 2011, derived from Entacmaea quadricolor. It is reported to be a very rapidly-maturing monomer with very low acid sensitivity.
   9668..10066   +  CDS            BSD: blasticidin S deaminase; Aspergillus terreus BSD; confers resistance to blasticidin
  10067..10088   +  misc_feature   MCS (fragment): pBluescript multiple cloning site
  10091..10679   +  misc_feature   WPRE: woodchuck hepatitis virus posttranscriptional regulatory element
  10616..11197   +  CDS            nef (fragment): NEF_HV1H2 - Experimental evidence at protein level: Swiss-Prot protein existence level 1. Extracellular Nef protein targets CD4(+) T-lymphocytes for apoptosis by interacting with CXCR4 surface receptors. From Human immunodeficiency virus type 1 group M subtype B (isolate HXB2) (HIV-1).
  11204..11384   +  LTR            5' LTR (truncated): truncated 5' long terminal repeat (LTR) from HIV-1
  11416..11640   +  polyA_signal   bGH poly(A) signal: bovine growth hormone polyadenylation signal
  11644..11665   +  promoter       SV40 promoter (fragment): SV40 enhancer and early promoter
  11686..12114   +  rep_origin     f1 ori (sequence partly withheld): f1 bacteriophage origin of replication; arrow indicates direction of (+) strand synthesis
  12128..12457   +  promoter       SV40 promoter: SV40 enhancer and early promoter
  12505..12552   +  promoter       EM7 promoter: synthetic bacterial promoter&nbsp
  12571..12945   +  CDS            BleoR: antibiotic-binding protein; Sh ble from Streptoalloteichus hindustanus; confers resistance to bleomycin, phleomycin, and Zeocin™
  12955..13080   +  CDS            ble (fragment): BLE_KLEPN - Experimental evidence at protein level: Swiss-Prot protein existence level 1. Binding protein with a strong affinity to the bleomycin family of antibiotics. Binds to CL990; an antimitotic-antibiotic compound. From Klebsiella pneumoniae.
  13075..13196   +  polyA_signal   SV40 poly(A) signal: SV40 polyadenylation signal
  13267..13289   -  protein_bind   lac operator (fragment): The lac repressor binds to the lac operator to inhibit transcription in E. coli. This inhibition can be relieved by adding lactose or isopropyl-β-D-thiogalactopyranoside (IPTG). lac repressor encoded by lacI
  13293..13323   -  promoter       lac promoter: promoter for the E. coli lac operon
  13338..13359   -  protein_bind   CAP binding site: CAP binding activates transcription in the presence of cAMP. E. coli catabolite activator protein
  13372..13464   -  CDS            lacI (fragment): lac repressor; lacI; The lac repressor binds to the lac operator to inhibit transcription in E. coli. This inhibition can be relieved by adding lactose or isopropyl-β-D-thiogalactopyranoside (IPTG).
  13647..14235   -  rep_origin     ori: high-copy-number ColE1/pMB1/pBR322/pUC origin of replication
  14406..2       -  CDS            AmpR (across the origin): β-lactamase; bla; confers resistance to ampicillin, carbenicillin, and related antibiotics
