[The description below was written by a language model from this plasmid's Addgene catalogue record and pLannotate feature annotations shown in this document.]
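Description:
pJT341 is a 15.3 kb HIV-1-based lentiviral transfer plasmid built on the pJT216 backbone for stable expression of a dCas9 transcriptional repressor fusion in mammalian cells. It is maintained in E. coli through a high-copy ColE1/pUC origin with ampicillin resistance, and also carries an f1 origin. The viral portion has a hybrid CMV enhancer/promoter driving a truncated 5' LTR, followed by the Ψ packaging signal, RRE, cPPT/CTS, a WPRE and a truncated 3' LTR with a downstream bGH polyadenylation signal. This arrangement lets the genomic RNA be produced and packaged when helper functions are supplied in trans. Outside the LTRs, the backbone retains an SV40/EM7-driven bleomycin/Zeocin resistance cassette, which would not be transferred with the provirus.

The payload is a single EF-1α promoter-driven open reading frame. It begins with a nucleoplasmin nuclear localization signal and catalytically dead S. pyogenes Cas9, followed by a 3xFLAG epitope and a compact string of human repressor domains. These are a KRAB domain carrying the WSR7EEE substitution (the annotation software matches this segment to ZNF720), a fragment of the Polycomb PRC1-associated protein RYBP, and, according to the construct name, two MGA-derived domains that the feature table does not annotate. T2A and P2A self-cleaving peptides, also named but not annotated, then separate mTagBFP2 and blasticidin S deaminase, so transduced cells can be tracked by blue fluorescence and selected with blasticidin. No guide RNA cassette is annotated, so a guide would need to be supplied separately. The stated purpose is manipulating transcription with a dCas9 effector fusion, and the effector domains present point to CRISPR interference-style gene silencing using combined compact effectors.
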