Addgene plasmid #195540: pJT341 Lenti pEF-dCas9-3XFLAG-KRAB[WSR7EEE] + RYBP + MGA1+2-T2A-tagBFP-P2A-Blast
Purpose: dCas9 effector fusion for manipulating transcription
Depositing lab: Michael Bassik & Lacra Bintu. Depositing organization: Stanford University. Publication: Development of compact transcriptional effectors using high-throughput measurements in diverse contexts. Tycko J, Van MV, Aradhana, DelRosso N, Ye H, Yao D, Valbuena R, Vaughan-Jackson A, Xu X, Ludwig C, Spees K, Liu K, Gu M, Khare V, Mukund AX, Suzuki PH, Arana S, Zhang C, Du PP, Ornstein TS, Hess GT, Kamber RA, Qi LS, Khalil AS, Bintu L, Bassik MC. Nat Biotechnol. 2024 Nov 1. doi: 10.1038/s41587-024-02442-6. PubMed 39487265.
Backbone
  Vector backbone: pJT216
  Vector type: Mammalian Expression, Lentiviral, CRISPR
  Selectable markers: Blasticidin ; BFP
Growth in bacteria
  Bacterial resistance: Ampicillin, 100 μg/mL
  Growth temperature: 37°C
  Growth strain: NEB Stable
  Copy number: High Copy
Gene/Insert
  Gene/Insert name: Lenti pEF-dCas9-3XFLAG-KRAB[WSR7EEE] + RYBP + MGA1+2-T2A-tagBFP-P2A-Blast
  Species: H. sapiens (human)
  Promoter: pEF1a
  Tag / fusion protein: 3XFLAG (C terminal on insert)
  Cloning method: Restriction Enzyme; 5′ cloning site Unknown (unknown if destroyed); 3′ cloning site Unknown (unknown if destroyed)
Terms and licenses: Academic/Nonprofit Terms; Industry Terms: Not Available to Industry
Depositor comments: Please visit https://www.biorxiv.org/content/10.1101/2023.05.12.540558v1 for bioRxiv preprint.
How to cite: pJT341 Lenti pEF-dCas9-3XFLAG-KRAB[WSR7EEE] + RYBP + MGA1+2-T2A-tagBFP-P2A-Blast was a gift from Michael Bassik & Lacra Bintu (Addgene plasmid # 195540 ; http://n2t.net/addgene:195540 ; RRID:Addgene_195540)
